>Addgene plasmid #45796 | TN-XXL pRSETB | depositor partial sequence | sequence record 64170 | N-terminal 6xHis, ECFP, csTnC 2xEF3/4 and cpCitrine174
CATATGCGGGGTTCTCATCATCATCATCATCATGGTATGGCTAGCATGACTGGTGGACAGCAAATGGGTC
GGGATCTGTACGACGATGACGATAAGGATCCCGCGGCCGCCACCATGGTGAGCAAGGGCGAGGAGCTGTT
CACCGGGGTGGTGCCCATCCTGGTCGAGCTGGACGGCGACGTAAACGGCCACAAGTTCAGCGTGCGCGGC
GAGGGCGAGGGCGATGCCACCAACGGCAAGCTGACCCTGAAGTTCATCTGCACCACCGGCAAGCTGCCCG
TGCCCTGGCCCACCCTCGTGACCACCCTGACCTGGGGCGTGCAGTGCTTCAGCCGCTACCCCGACCACAT
GAAGCAGCACGACTTCTTCAAGTCCGCCATGCCCGAAGGCTACGTCCAGGAGCGTACCATCTTCTTCAAG
GACGACGGCAACTACAAGACCCGCGCCGAGGTGAAGTTCGAGGGCGACACCCTGGTGAACCGCATCGAGC
TGAAGGGCATCGACTTCAAGGAGGACGGCAACATCCTGGGGCACAAGCTGGAGTACAACTACATCAGCCA
CAACGTCTATATCACCGCCGACAAGCAGAAGAACGGCATCAAGGCCCACTTCAAGATCCGCCACAACATC
GAGGACGGCAGCGTGCAGCTCGCCGACCACTACCAGCAGAACACCCCCATCGGCGACGGCCCCGTGCTGC
TGCCCGACAACCACTACCTGAGCACCCAGTCCAAGCTGAGCAAAGACCCCAACGAGAAGCGCGATCACAT
GGTCCTGCTGGAGTTCGTGACCGCCGCCCGCATGCTGAGCGAGGAAGAGCTGGCCAACTGCTTCCGCATC
TTCGACAAGGACGCTAACGGGTTCATCGACATCGAGGAGCTGGGTGAGATTCTCAGGGCCACTGGGGAGC
ACGTCACCGAGGAGGACATAGAAGACCTCATGAAGGATTCAGACAAGAACAATGACGGCCGCATTGACTT
CGATGAGTTCCTGAAGATGATGGAGGGCGTGCAGGGTACCAGCGAGGAAGAGCTGGCCAACTGCTTCCGC
ATCTTCGACAAGGACGCTAACGGGTTCATCGACATCGAGGAGCTGGGTGAGATTCTCAGGGCCACTGGGG
AGCACGTCACCGAGGAGGACATAGAAGACCTCATGAAGGATTCAGACAAGAACAATGACGGCCGCATTGA
CTTCGATGAGTTCCTGAAGATGATGGAGGGCGTGCAGGAGCTCATGGGCGGCGTGCAGCTCGCCGACCAC
TACCAGCAGAACACCCCCATCGGCGACGGCCCCGTGCTGCTGCCCGACAACCACTACCTGAGCTACCAGT
CCAAGCTGAGCAAAGACCCCAACGAGAAGCGCGATCACATGGTCCTGCTGGAGTTCGTGACCGCCGCCGG
GATCACTCTCGGCATGGACGAGCTGTACAAGGGCGGTACCGGCGGCAGCATGGTGAGCAAGGGCGAGGAG
CTGTTCACCGGGGTGGTGCCCATCCTGGTCGAGCTGGACGGCGACGTAAACGGCCACAAGTTCAGCGTGC
GCGGCGAGGGCGAGGGCGATGCCACCAACGGCAAGCTGACCCTGAAGTTCATCTGCACCACCGGCAAGCT
GCCCGTGCCCTGGCCCACCCTCGTGACCACCCTGGGCTACGGCCTGATGTGCTTCGCCCGCTACCCCGAC
CACATGAAGCAGCACGACTTCTTCAAGTCCGCCATGCCCGAAGGCTACGTCCAGGAGCGCACCATCTTCT
TCAAGGACGACGGCAACTACAAGACCCGCGCCGAGGTGAAGTTCGAGGGCGACACCCTGGTGAACCGCAT
CGAGCTGAAGGGCATCGACTTCAAGGAGGACGGCAACATCCTGGGGCACAAGCTGGAGTACAACTACAAC
AGCCACAACGTCTATATCATGGCCGACAAGCAGAAGAACGGCATCAAGGCCAACTTCAAGATCCGCCACA
ACATCGAGGACTAAGAATTC
