>Addgene plasmid #45796 | TN-XXL pRSETB | addgene partial sequence | sequence record 77179 | EKLChan-5
GGCGGTACCGGCGGCAGCATGGTGAGCAAGGGCGAGGAGCTGTTCACCGGGGTGGTGCCCATCCTGGTCG
AGCTGGACGGCGACGTAAACGGCCACAAGTTCAGCGTGCGCGGCGAGGGCGAGGGCGATGCCACCAACGG
CAAGCTGACCCTGAAGTTCATCTGCACCACCGGCAAGCTGCCCGTGCCCTGGCCCACCCTCGTGACCACC
CTGGGCTACGGCCTGATGTGCTTCGCCCGCTACCCCGACCACATGAAGCAGCACGACTTCTTCAAGTCCG
CCATGCCCGAAGGCTACGTCCAGGAGCGCACCATCTTCTTCAAGGACGACGGCAACTACAAGACCCGCGC
CGAGGTGAAGTTCGAGGGCGACACCCTGGTGAACCGCATCGAGCTGAAGGGCATCGACTTCAAGGAGGAC
GGCAACATCCTGGGGCACAAGCTGGAGTACAACTACAACAGCCACAACGTCTATATCATGGCCGACAAGC
AGAAGAACGGCATCAAGGCCAACTTCAAGATCCGCCACAACATCGAGGACTAAGAATTCGAAGCTTGATC
CGGCTGCTAACAAAGCCCGAAAGGAAGCTGAGTTGGCTGCTGCCACCGCTGAGCAATAACTAGCATAACC
CCTTGGGGCCTCTAAACGGGTCTTGAGGGGTTTTTTGCTGAAAGGAGGAACTATATCCGGATCTGGCGTA
ATAGCGAAGAGGCCCGCACCGATCGCCCTTCCCAACAGTTGCGCAGCCTGAATGGCGAATGGG
[74 nt withheld, positions 764-837]
