>Addgene plasmid #45796 | TN-XXL pRSETB | addgene partial sequence | sequence record 77470 | T7 5'-TAATACGACTCACTATAGGG-3'
ATATTTTGTTTACTTTAAGAAGGAGATATACATATGCGGGGTTCTCATCATCATCATCATCATGGTATGG
CTAGCATGACTGGTGGACAGCAAATGGGTCGGGATCTGTACGACGATGACGATAAGGATCCCGCGGCCGC
CACCATGGTGAGCAAGGGCGAGGAGCTGTTCACCGGGGTGGTGCCCATCCTGGTCGAGCTGGACGGCGAC
GTAAACGGCCACAAGTTCAGCGTGCGCGGCGAGGGCGAGGGCGATGCCACCAACGGCAAGCTGACCCTGA
AGTTCATCTGCACCACCGGCAAGCTGCCCGTGCCCTGGCCCACCCTCGTGACCACCCTGACCTGGGGCGT
GCAGTGCTTCAGCCGCTACCCCGACCACATGAAGCAGCACGACTTCTTCAAGTCCGCCATGCCCGAAGGC
TACGTCCAGGAGCGTACCATCTTCTTCAAGGACGACGGCAACTACAAGACCCGCGCCGAGGTGAAGTTCG
AGGGCGACACCCTGGTGAACCGCATCGAGCTGAAGGGCATCGACTTCAAGGAGGACGGCAACATCCTGGG
GCACAAGCTGGAGTACAACTACATCAGCCACAACGTCTATATCACCGCCGACAAGCAGAAGAACGGCATC
AAGGCCCACTTCAAGATCCGCCACAACATCGAGGACGGCAGCGTGCAGCTCGCCGACCACTACCAGCAGA
ACACCCCCATCGGCGACGGCCCCGTGCTGCTGCCCGACAACCACTACCTGAGCACCCAGTCCAAGCTGAG
CAAAGACCCCAACGAGAAGCGCGATCACATGGTCCTGCTGGAGTTCGTGACCGCCGCCCGCATGCTGAGC
GAGGAAGAGCTGGCCAACTGCTTCCGCATCTTC
