>Addgene plasmid #45796 | TN-XXL pRSETB | addgene partial sequence | sequence record 77471 | T7-term
CTTGAAGTTGGCCTTGATGCCGTTCTTCTGCTTGTCGGCCATGATATAGACGTTGTGGCTGTTGTAGTTG
TACTCCAGCTTGTGCCCCAGGATGTTGCCGTCCTCCTTGAAGTCGATGCCCTTCAGCTCGATGCGGTTCA
CCAGGGTGTCGCCCTCGAACTTCACCTCGGCGCGGGTCTTGTAGTTGCCGTCGTCCTTGAAGAAGATGGT
GCGCTCCTGGACGTAGCCTTCGGGCATGGCGGACTTGAAGAAGTCGTGCTGCTTCATGTGGTCGGGGTAG
CGGGCGAAGCACATCAGGCCGTAGCCCAGGGTGGTCACGAGGGTGGGCCAGGGCACGGGCAGCTTGCCGG
TGGTGCAGATGAACTTCAGGGTCAGCTTGCCGTTGGTGGCATCGCCCTCGCCCTCGCCGCGCACGCTGAA
CTTGTGGCCGTTTACGTCGCCGTCCAGCTCGACCAGGATGGGCACCACCCCGGTGAACAGCTCCTCGCCC
TTGCTCACCATGCTGCCGCCGGTACCGCCCTTGTACAGCTCGTCCATGCCGAGAGTGATCCCGGCGGCGG
TCACGAACTCCAGCAGGACCATGTGATCGCGCTTCTCGTTGGGGTCTTTGCTCAGCTTGGACTGGTA
