[The description below was written by a language model from this plasmid's Addgene catalogue record.]
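Description:
TN-XXL pRSETB is a bacterial expression plasmid carrying the genetically encoded calcium indicator TN-XXL in the commercial pRSETB backbone. The backbone is about 2.9 kb and the complete plasmid about 4.75 kb. It is a high-copy plasmid maintained in E. coli under ampicillin selection. No feature table is supplied, so details such as the origin of replication are not listed in the record. The roughly 1.9 kb insert sits between BamHI and EcoRI sites, both of which were preserved. It is transcribed from a T7 promoter, so protein production requires a host that supplies T7 RNA polymerase. The backbone adds an N-terminal 6xHis tag in frame with the sensor, which allows the recombinant protein to be purified by metal-affinity chromatography.

The sensor itself is a single-polypeptide FRET reporter. An N-terminal cyan fluorescent protein (ECFP) acts as the donor and a C-terminal yellow variant, described by the depositor as cpCitrine, acts as the acceptor. The two are joined by a calcium-sensing module derived from chicken troponin C, consisting of a doubled copy of its C-terminal lobe. Binding of free calcium causes a reversible conformational change in the troponin C portion that increases energy transfer between the fluorophores. Cyan emission therefore falls while yellow emission rises, giving a ratiometric readout of calcium concentration. The indicator was developed for chronic in vivo two-photon imaging of calcium signalling. This particular bacterial version is suited to producing the His-tagged sensor protein, for example for in vitro characterisation of its calcium response, although the record gives the purpose only as a fluorescent reporter for calcium signalling.
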