Addgene plasmid #45796: TN-XXL pRSETB
Purpose: Fluorescent reporter for calcium signaling
Depositing lab: Oliver Griesbeck. Depositing organization: Max Planck Institute for Biological Intelligence. Publication: A genetically encoded calcium indicator for chronic in vivo two-photon imaging. Mank M, Santos AF, Direnberger S, Mrsic-Flogel TD, Hofer SB, Stein V, Hendel T, Reiff DF, Levelt C, Borst A, Bonhoeffer T, Hubener M, Griesbeck O. Nat Methods. 2008 Sep;5(9):805-11. doi: 10.1038/nmeth.1243. PubMed 19160515.
Backbone
  Vector backbone: pRSETB
  Backbone manufacturer: Invitrogen
  Backbone size w/o insert (bp): 2900
  Total vector size (bp): 4750
  Vector type: Bacterial Expression
Growth in bacteria
  Bacterial resistance: Ampicillin, 100 μg/mL
  Growth temperature: 37°C
  Growth strain: XL1 Blue
  Copy number: High Copy
Gene/Insert
  Gene/Insert name: TN-XXL
  Species: G. gallus (chicken)
  Insert size (bp): 1885
  Promoter: T7
  Tag / fusion protein: 6xHIS (N terminal on backbone); ECFP (N terminal on insert); YFP (C terminal on insert)
  Cloning method: Restriction Enzyme; 5′ cloning site BamHI (not destroyed); 3′ cloning site EcoRI (not destroyed)
  Sequencing primers: 5′ ATGGTGAGCAAGGGCGAGGAG; 3′ cgtcacaacattgaggattga
Terms and licenses: Academic/Nonprofit Terms; Industry Terms: Not Available to Industry
Depositor comments: TN-XXL is composed of two fluorescent proteins: cyan fluorescent protein (CFP) as the FRET donor and cpCitrine as the FRET acceptor. These proteins are linked by the calcium-sensitive double C-terminal lobe of troponin C (TnC). After the binding of free calcium, TnC undergoes a reversible conformational change that leads to energy transfer from the donor to the acceptor fluorophore, resulting in a drop in CFP fluorescence and an increase in cpCitrine fluorescence.
How to cite: TN-XXL pRSETB was a gift from Oliver Griesbeck (Addgene plasmid # 45796 ; http://n2t.net/addgene:45796 ; RRID:Addgene_45796)
